Addgene plasmid #34272: KHBD00118
Depositing lab: Bart Deplancke. Depositing organization: Swiss Federal Institute of Technology (EPFL). Publication: Automated protein-DNA interaction screening of Drosophila regulatory elements. Korneel Hens, Jean-Daniel Feuz, Alina Isakova, Antonina Lagovitina, Andreas Massouras, Julien Bryois, Patrick Callaerts, Susan E. Celniker, Bart Deplancke. Nat Methods. 2011 Oct 30;8(12):1065-70. 10.1038/nmeth.1763 PubMed 22037703.
Backbone
  Vector backbone: pDONR221
  Backbone manufacturer: Invitrogen
  Backbone size w/o insert (bp): 2536
  Vector type: Gateway Donor Vector
Growth in bacteria
  Bacterial resistance: Kanamycin, 50 μg/mL
  Growth temperature: 37°C
  Growth strain: DH5alpha
  Copy number: High Copy
Gene/Insert
  Gene/Insert name: CG7345 (alt names: FBgn0036411; Sox21a)
  Species: D. melanogaster (fly)
  Insert size (bp): 1164
  Entrez Gene: Sox21a (a.k.a. Dmel_CG7345, CG7345, Dmel\CG7345, SOXB2.3, Sox B2-3, Sox21, SoxB2.3, sox21a)
  Cloning method: Gateway Cloning
  Sequencing primers: 5′ M13F; 3′ M13R
Terms and licenses: Academic/Nonprofit Terms; Industry Terms: Not Available to Industry
Depositor comments: Please note that the ORFs in this collection were cloned open-ended (without a stop codon).
How to cite: KHBD00118 was a gift from Bart Deplancke (Addgene plasmid # 34272 ; http://n2t.net/addgene:34272 ; RRID:Addgene_34272)
