[The description below was written by a language model from this plasmid's Addgene catalogue record.]
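Description:
KHBD00118 is a Gateway clone built in the pDONR221 backbone, carrying the open reading frame of the Drosophila melanogaster gene CG7345, also known as Sox21a (a SoxB2-group family member by its recorded synonyms). The insert is about 1.16 kb in a backbone of roughly 2.5 kb, and it was introduced by Gateway recombination. Although catalogued as a donor vector, a pDONR221 derivative that has received an insert functions as an entry clone, in which the ORF would normally be flanked by attL recombination sites. No feature table is provided, so these sites are inferred from the backbone rather than documented in the record. The plasmid is maintained in E. coli at high copy number under kanamycin selection, and the insert can be sequenced from flanking M13 forward and reverse primer sites.

The construct is a shuttle for the coding sequence rather than an expression plasmid; the record lists no promoter, tag or reporter associated with the insert. The depositor notes that ORFs in this collection were cloned open-ended, without a stop codon. This allows the Sox21a coding sequence to be transferred by LR recombination into destination vectors that add C-terminal fusions as well as N-terminal ones, with the destination vector supplying the promoter, tags and termination signals.

The plasmid belongs to a collection of Drosophila ORF clones associated with a study on automated screening of protein-DNA interactions at fly regulatory elements. Its typical use is therefore as a source clone for generating Sox21a fusion constructs for such interaction assays, or for other expression purposes.
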