>Addgene plasmid #34272 | KHBD00118 | depositor partial sequence | sequence record 40839 | KHBD00118 sequence 1164 bps
ATGACGAGCATCTCGGCCCTGCTCCATCGGAGCCACAGCCACAGCAATGGTTACACGAGCAGCGGGAGTA
GCAATCACAGCCATAGCAGCAGTCTCTCACCGCAGTTGCCCGGCATCAATTTGGGTTTGGGCATGGTCGG
TGGCTTGGGCATGGGTATGAGTGTGGGAGTAGGCTCTGGATCGGGAAACACCACCCCACCACCGATGCCG
CCAGCTGACCTCGCCGTTCCGCCAGCGGCCCCCACTCCGGTGGCACCCAAAATGCACCAGCACACGCACC
ACCATGGCAACTCCCACCATAATGCCCCGACCAGCCACTCGAATTCGAATACTGGAAGCCATCACAACAG
CCACGACCACATTAAGCGACCAATGAACGCTTTCATGGTCTGGTCGCGGGGGCAGCGTCGCAAAATGGCC
CAGGACAATCCAAAAATGCACAATTCTGAAATATCAAAACGCCTGGGCGCCGAGTGGAAATTACTCACCG
AAGGACAGAAGCGTCCATTCATCGACGAGGCAAAACGATTGCGGGCTCTGCACATGAAAGAACATCCCGA
CTACAAGTATCGACCACGTCGCAAGCCCAAGACGCTCAACAAGTCACCGGTGCCAGGTGGTGGTGGTGGC
GGCGGTGGAGGTGGTGCCAACGGTGGTGTCAACGCTGGTGGTGCGGGTAACTCCGGTCCCAGTGGCCCAG
GATCAGTTGGCTCCCCCAAGGATATGCAGCCCCAGTTGTCGCCCTTGGGTCAGTCGCTGCCACATCTCCA
CGGACATCCGCACCAGTCACCATATCAATCGCATCCACACCACCCGCATCCTCATCCACATCATGTCCAG
CTGGCCGCCGCCACCTTGAGCGCCAAGTACGGTTTTGGTTCGCCACTGGAGTTATCGCTGCCCCGCCTGC
CGAATGCCTTTCCCGGCCTCGCCCACTATCCACTGGATCCCACGTTGGCCCTGGACCTACAGGCGCGCCT
CCAGGCGATGTACGCCGGCTCCATCTACCACCCGTGGCGATATCTGCCGCTGATAAGTCCGGAAACTCCA
CCCTCCCCGCCCAGCAGCAGCGGTACCGGCATCTCATCCTACGGATGCGTCAAGTCAGAGAAGTCCTCAC
CAAATGCGGTAGTGGCCAGCGCGGCCAGTCCGCCAAACATCATT
