>Addgene plasmid #34272 | KHBD00118 | addgene partial sequence | sequence record 41934 | M13-Rev 5'-CAGGAAACAGCTATGACC-3'
TGATTTTATTTTGACTGATAGTGACCTGTTCGTTGCAACAAATTGATAAGCAATGCTTTCTTATAATGCC
AACTTTGTACAAGAAAGTTGGCAAAATGATGTTTGGCGGACTGGCCGCGCTGGCCACTACCGCATTTGGT
GAGGACTTCTCTGACTTGACGCATCCGTAGGATGAGATGCCGGTACCGCTGCTGCTGGGCGGGGAGGGTG
GAGTTTCCGGACTTATCAGCGGCAGATATCGCCACGGGTGGTAGATGGAGCCGGCGTACATCGCCTGGAG
GCGCGCCTGTAGGTCCAGGGCCAACGTGGGATCCAGTGGATAGTGGGCGAGGCCGGGAAAGGCATTCGGC
AGGCGGGGCAGCGATAACTCCAGTGGCGAACCAAAACCGTACTTGGCGCTCAAGGTGGCGGCGGCCAGCT
GGACATGATGTGGATGAGGATGCGGGTGGTGTGGATGCGATTGATATGGTGACTGGTGCGGATGTCCGTG
GAGATGTGGCAGCGACTGACCCAAGGGCGACAACTGGGGCTGCATATCCTTGGGGGAGCCAACTGATCCT
GGGCCACTGGGACCGGAGTTACCCGCACCACCAGCGTTGACACCACCGTTGGAACCACCTCCACCGCCGC
CACCACAACCACCTGGCACCGGTGACTTGTTGAGCGTCTTGGGCTTGCGACGTGGTCGATACTTGTAGTC
GG
