>Addgene plasmid #34272 | KHBD00118 | addgene partial sequence | sequence record 42382 | M13-Rev 5'-CAGGAAACAGCTATGACC-3'
TTTTATTTTGACTGATAGTGACCTGTTCGTTGCAACAAATTGATAAGCAATGCTTTCTTATAATGCCAAC
TTTGTACAAGAAAGTTGGCAAAATGATGTTTGGCGGACTGGCCGCGCTGGCCACTACCGCATTTGGTGAG
GACTTCTCTGACTTGACGCATCCGTAGGATGAGATGCCGGTACCGCTGCTGCTGGGCGGGGAGGGTGGAG
TTTCCGGACTTATCAGCGGCAGATATCGCCACGGGTGGTAGATGGAGCCGGCGTACATCGCCTGGAGGCG
CGCCTGTAGGTCCAGGGCCAACGTGGGATCCAGTGGATAGTGGGCGAGGCCGGGAAAGGCATTCGGCAGG
CGGGGCAGCGATAACTCCAGTGGCGAACCAAAACCGTACTTGGCGCTCAAGGTGGCGGCGGCCAGCTGGA
CATGATGTGGATGAGGATGCGGGTGGTGTGGATGCGATTGATATGGTGACTGGTGCGGATGTCCGTGGAG
ATGTGGCAGCGACTGACCCAAGGGCGACAACTGGGGCTGCATATCCTTGGGGGAGCCAACTGATCCTGGG
CCACTGGGACCGGAGTTACCCGCACCACCAGCGTTGACACCACCGTTGGCACCACCTCCACCGCCGCCAC
CACCACCACCTGGCACCGGTGACTTGTTGAGCGTCTTGGGCTTGCGACGTGGTCGATACTTGTAGTCGGG
ATGTTCTTTCATGTGCAGAGCCCGCAATCGTTTTGCCTCGTCGATGAATGGACGCTTCTGTCCTTCGGTG
